Addgene plasmid #123052: pWS926
Purpose: LexA bacterial repressor
Depositing lab: Tom Ellis. Depositing organization: Imperial College London. Publication: Engineering a Model Cell for Rational Tuning of GPCR Signaling. Shaw WM, Yamauchi H, Mead J, Gowers GF, Bell DJ, Oling D, Larsson N, Wigglesworth M, Ladds G, Ellis T. Cell. 2019 Apr 18;177(3):782-796.e27. doi: 10.1016/j.cell.2019.02.023. Epub 2019 Apr 4. PubMed 30955892.
Backbone
  Vector backbone: pYTK001
  Vector type: Yeast Expression
Growth in bacteria
  Bacterial resistance: Chloramphenicol, 25 μg/mL
  Growth temperature: 37°C
  Growth strain: NEB Turbo Competent E. coli
  Copy number: High Copy
Gene/Insert
  Gene/Insert name: LexA-NLS [3a]
  Species: S. cerevisiae (budding yeast)
  Cloning method: Gateway Cloning
Terms and licenses: Academic/Nonprofit Terms; Industry Terms: Not Available to Industry
Depositor comments: Please visit https://www.biorxiv.org/content/10.1101/390559v1 for bioRxiv preprint.
How to cite: pWS926 was a gift from Tom Ellis (Addgene plasmid # 123052 ; http://n2t.net/addgene:123052 ; RRID:Addgene_123052)
