[The description below was written by a language model from this plasmid's Addgene catalogue record and the feature table of its GenBank file.]
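Description:
pWS926 is a small (2,313 bp) part-storage plasmid built on pYTK001, the entry vector of the Yeast Toolkit modular cloning system. It holds a LexA-NLS coding part designated as type "[3a]". Although catalogued as a yeast expression vector, the annotated features include no yeast origin, centromere, auxotrophic marker, promoter or yeast terminator. As recorded, it is therefore a bacterial propagation vector that stores a component for later assembly, not a construct that expresses anything in yeast on its own. It replicates in E. coli from a high-copy ColE1/pUC-type origin and is selected with chloramphenicol through the cat (CmR) gene. A minimal lambda t0 terminator sits between the insert region and the resistance cassette.

The payload is the bacterial LexA repressor fused to the SV40 large T antigen nuclear localization signal. The feature table annotates only the NLS, at the 3' end of the insert region. The LexA coding sequence itself is not annotated but presumably occupies the unannotated stretch upstream. In Yeast Toolkit convention, a 3a part is the N-terminal portion of a coding sequence and is meant to be joined in frame to a downstream 3b part. This fits the use of LexA-NLS as a nuclear-targeted DNA-binding domain to be fused to other domains when building synthetic transcription factors that act on LexA operator-containing promoters.

The record lists the insert species as S. cerevisiae, although LexA is bacterial, and gives the cloning method as Gateway. The associated publication concerns engineering yeast cells for tunable GPCR signalling, where such orthogonal transcriptional components would be applied.
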