LOCUS       Exported 2313 bp ds-DNA circular SYN 13-MAY-2021
DEFINITION  LexA bacterial repressor.
ACCESSION   .
VERSION     .
KEYWORDS    pWS926
SOURCE      synthetic DNA construct
  ORGANISM  synthetic DNA construct
REFERENCE   1 (bases 1 to 2313)
  AUTHORS   Shaw WM, Yamauchi H, Mead J, Gowers GF, Bell DJ, Oling D, Larsson N,
            Wigglesworth M, Ladds G, Ellis T
  TITLE     Engineering a Model Cell for Rational Tuning of GPCR Signaling.
  JOURNAL   Cell. 2019 Apr 18;177(3):782-796.e27. doi:
            10.1016/j.cell.2019.02.023. Epub 2019 Apr 4.
  PUBMED    30955892
REFERENCE   2 (bases 1 to 2313)
  AUTHORS   .
  TITLE     Direct Submission
  JOURNAL   Exported May 13, 2021 from SnapGene Server 1.1.58
            http://www.snapgene.com
FEATURES             Location/Qualifiers
     source          1..2313
                     /organism="synthetic DNA construct"
                     /mol_type="other DNA"
     CDS             634..654
                     /codon_start=1
                     /product="nuclear localization signal of SV40 (simian virus
                     40) large T antigen"
                     /label=SV40 NLS
                     /translation="PKKKRKV"
     terminator      680..714
                     /label=lambda t0 terminator
                     /note="minimal transcription terminator from phage lambda
                     (Scholtissek and Grosse, 1987)"
     CDS             complement(785..1444)
                     /codon_start=1
                     /gene="cat"
                     /product="chloramphenicol acetyltransferase"
                     /label=CmR
                     /note="confers resistance to chloramphenicol"
                     /translation="MEKKITGYTTVDISQWHRKEHFEAFQSVAQCTYNQTVQLDITAFL
                     KTVKKNKHKFYPAFIHILARLMNAHPEFRMAMKDGELVIWDSVHPCYTVFHEQTETFSS
                     LWSEYHDDFRQFLHIYSQDVACYGENLAYFPKGFIENMFFVSANPWVSFTSFDLNVANM
                     DNFFAPVFTMGKYYTQGDKVLMPLAIQVHHAVCDGFHVGRMLNELQQYCDEWQGGA"
     primer_bind     1359..1378
                     /label=CAT-R
                     /note="Chloramphenicol resistance gene, reverse primer"
     rep_origin      1626..2214
                     /direction=RIGHT
                     /label=ori
                     /note="high-copy-number ColE1/pMB1/pBR322/pUC origin of
                     replication"
     primer_bind     2115..2134
                     /label=pBR322ori-F
                     /note="pBR322 origin, forward primer"
ORIGIN
        1 agtcggtctc atatgaaggc tttaactgca agacaacagg aagtttttga tttgataaga
       61 gatcatatat ctcaaactgg aatgccacca acaagagctg aaatagctca aagattagga
      121 tttagatctc caaacgctgc agaagaacat ttgaaagctt tggcaaggaa aggtgtcatc
      181 gaaattgtct ctggtgcttc aagaggtatt agactattac aagaagagga agaaggattg
      241 ccattggttg gtagagttgc tgctggtgaa ccattattag cacagcaaca tattgagggt
      301 cattatcaag tagatccatc tttattcaaa ccaaatgctg attttttgtt gagagtaagt
      361 ggtatgtcta tgaaagatat tggtatcatg gatggtgact tattggctgt tcataaaact
      421 caagatgtta gaaacggtca agttgtcgtt gccagaattg atgatgaagt cactgttaaa
      481 agattgaaga aacaaggtaa taaagtggaa ttgttaccag aaaattctga atttaagcca
      541 attgttgttg atttaaggca acaatctttt actattgaag gtttagctgt cggtgttatc
      601 agaaatggtg attggttagg ttcaggttct cctccaaaaa aaaagagaaa agttggatct
      661 ggttcttgag accagaccaa taaaaaacgc ccggcggcaa ccgagcgttc tgaacaaatc
      721 cagatggagt tctgaggtca ttactggatc tatcaacagg agtccaagcg agctcgatat
      781 caaattacgc cccgccctgc cactcatcgc agtactgttg taattcatta agcattctgc
      841 cgacatggaa gccatcacaa acggcatgat gaacctgaat cgccagcggc atcagcacct
      901 tgtcgccttg cgtataatat ttgcccatgg tgaaaacggg ggcgaagaag ttgtccatat
      961 tggccacgtt taaatcaaaa ctggtgaaac tcacccaggg attggctgaa acgaaaaaca
     1021 tattctcaat aaacccttta gggaaatagg ccaggttttc accgtaacac gccacatctt
     1081 gcgaatatat gtgtagaaac tgccggaaat cgtcgtggta ttcactccag agcgatgaaa
     1141 acgtttcagt ttgctcatgg aaaacggtgt aacaagggtg aacactatcc catatcacca
     1201 gctcaccgtc tttcattgcc atacgaaatt ccggatgagc attcatcagg cgggcaagaa
     1261 tgtgaataaa ggccggataa aacttgtgct tatttttctt tacggtcttt aaaaaggccg
     1321 taatatccag ctgaacggtc tggttatagg tacattgagc aactgactga aatgcctcaa
     1381 aatgttcttt acgatgccat tgggatatat caacggtggt atatccagtg atttttttct
     1441 ccattttagc ttccttagct cctgaaaatc tcgataactc aaaaaatacg cccggtagtg
     1501 atcttatttc attatggtga aagttggaac ctcttacgtg cccgatcaat catgaccaaa
     1561 atcccttaac gtgagttttc gttccactga gcgtcagacc ccgtagaaaa gatcaaagga
     1621 tcttcttgag atcctttttt tctgcgcgta atctgctgct tgcaaacaaa aaaaccaccg
     1681 ctaccagcgg tggtttgttt gccggatcaa gagctaccaa ctctttttcc gaaggtaact
     1741 ggcttcagca gagcgcagat accaaatact gttcttctag tgtagccgta gttaggccac
     1801 cacttcaaga actctgtagc accgcctaca tacctcgctc tgctaatcct gttaccagtg
     1861 gctgctgcca gtggcgataa gtcgtgtctt accgggttgg actcaagacg atagttaccg
     1921 gataaggcgc agcggtcggg ctgaacgggg ggttcgtgca cacagcccag cttggagcga
     1981 acgacctaca ccgaactgag atacctacag cgtgagctat gagaaagcgc cacgcttccc
     2041 gaagggagaa aggcggacag gtatccggta agcggcaggg tcggaacagg agagcgcacg
     2101 agggagcttc cagggggaaa cgcctggtat ctttatagtc ctgtcgggtt tcgccacctc
     2161 tgacttgagc gtcgattttt gtgatgctcg tcaggggggc ggagcctatg gaaaaacgcc
     2221 agcaacgcgg cctttttacg gttcctggcc ttttgctggc cttttgctca catgttcttt
     2281 cctgcgttat cccctgattc tgtggataac cgt
//
